>Addgene plasmid #113395 | pNB2176 | addgene full sequence | sequence record 218738 | Addgene NGS Result
GACGAAAGGGCCTCGTGATACGCCTATTTTTATAGGTTAATGTCATGATAATAATGGTTTCTTAGACGGA
TCGCTTGCCTGTAACTTACACGCGCCTCGTATCTTTTAATGATGGAATAATTTGGGAATTTACTCTGTGT
TTATTTATTTTTATGTTTTGTATTTGGATTTTAGAAAGTAAATAAAGAAGGTAGAAGAGTTACGGAATGA
AGAAAAAAAAATAAACAAAGGTTTAAAAAATTTCAACAAAAAGCGTACTTTACATATATATTTATTAGAC
AAGAAAAGCAGATTAAATAGATATACATTCGATTAACGATAAGTAAAATGTAAAATCACAGGATTTTCGT
GTGTGGTCTTCTACACAGACAAGATGAAACAATTCGGCATTAATACCTGAGAGCAGGAAGAGCAAGATAA
AAGGTAGTATTTGTTGGCGATCCCCCTAGAGTCTTTTACATCTTCGGAAAACAAAAACTATTTTTTCTTT
AATTTCTTTTTTTACTTTCTATTTTTAATTTATATATTTATATTAAAAAATTTAAATTATAATTATTTTT
ATAGCACGTGATGAAAAGGACCCAGGTGGCACTTTTCGGGGAAATGTGCGCGGAACCCCTATTTGTTTAT
TTTTCTAAATACATTCAAATATGTATCCGCTCATGAGACAATAACCCTGATAAATGCTTCAATAATATTG
AAAAAGGAAGAGTATGAGTATTCAACATTTCCGTGTCGCCCTTATTCCCTTTTTTGCGGCATTTTGCCTT
CCTGTTTTTGCTCACCCAGAAACGCTGGTGAAAGTAAAAGATGCTGAAGATCAGTTGGGTGCACGAGTGG
GTTACATCGAACTGGATCTCAACAGCGGTAAGATCCTTGAGAGTTTTCGCCCCGAAGAACGTTTTCCAAT
GATGAGCACTTTTAAAGTTCTGCTATGTGGCGCGGTATTATCCCGTATTGACGCCGGGCAAGAGCAACTC
GGTCGCCGCATACACTATTCTCAGAATGACTTGGTTGAGTACTCACCAGTCACAGAAAAGCATCTTACGG
ATGGCATGACAGTAAGAGAATTATGCAGTGCTGCCATAACCATGAGTGATAACACTGCGGCCAACTTACT
TCTGACAACGATCGGAGGACCGAAGGAGCTAACCGCTTTTTTGCACAACATGGGGGATCATGTAACTCGC
CTTGATCGTTGGGAACCGGAGCTGAATGAAGCCATACCAAACGACGAGCGTGACACCACGATGCCTGTAG
CAATGGCAACAACGTTGCGCAAACTATTAACTGGCGAACTACTTACTCTAGCTTCCCGGCAACAATTAAT
AGACTGGATGGAGGCGGATAAAGTTGCAGGACCACTTCTGCGCTCGGCCCTTCCGGCTGGCTGGTTTATT
GCTGATAAATCTGGAGCCGGTGAGCGTGGGTCTCGCGGTATCATTGCAGCACTGGGGCCAGATGGTAAGC
CCTCCCGTATCGTAGTTATCTACACGACGGGGAGTCAGGCAACTATGGATGAACGAAATAGACAGATCGC
TGAGATAGGTGCCTCACTGATTAAGCATTGGTAACTGTCAGACCAAGTTTACTCATATATACTTTAGATT
GATTTAAAACTTCATTTTTAATTTAAAAGGATCTAGGTGAAGATCCTTTTTGATAATCTCATGACCAAAA
TCCCTTAACGTGAGTTTTCGTTCCACTGAGCGTCAGACCCCGTAGAAAAGATCAAAGGATCTTCTTGAGA
TCCTTTTTTTCTGCGCGTAATCTGCTGCTTGCAAACAAAAAAACCACCGCTACCAGCGGTGGTTTGTTTG
CCGGATCAAGAGCTACCAACTCTTTTTCCGAAGGTAACTGGCTTCAGCAGAGCGCAGATACCAAATACTG
TTCTTCTAGTGTAGCCGTAGTTAGGCCACCACTTCAAGAACTCTGTAGCACCGCCTACATACCTCGCTCT
GCTAATCCTGTTACCAGTGGCTGCTGCCAGTGGCGATAAGTCGTGTCTTACCGGGTTGGACTCAAGACGA
TAGTTACCGGATAAGGCGCAGCGGTCGGGCTGAACGGGGGGTTCGTGCACACAGCCCAGCTTGGAGCGAA
CGACCTACACCGAACTGAGATACCTACAGCGTGAGCTATGAGAAAGCGCCACGCTTCCCGAAGGGAGAAA
GGCGGACAGGTATCCGGTAAGCGGCAGGGTCGGAACAGGAGAGCGCACGAGGGAGCTTCCAGGGGGAAAC
GCCTGGTATCTTTATAGTCCTGTCGGGTTTCGCCACCTCTGACTTGAGCGTCGATTTTTGTGATGCTCGT
CAGGGGGGCGGAGCCTATGGAAAAACGCCAGCAACGCGGCCTTTTTACGGTTCCTGGCCTTTTGCTGGCC
TTTTGCTCACATGTTCTTTCCTGCGTTATCCCCTGATTCTGTGGATAACCGTATTACCGCCTTTGAGTGA
GCTGATACCGCTCGCCGCAGCCGAACGACCGAGCGCAGCGAGTCAGTGAGCGAGGAAGCGGAAGAGCGCC
CAATACGCAAACCGCCTCTCCCCGCGCGTTGGCCGATTCATTAATGCAGCTGGCACGACAGGTTTCCCGA
CTGGAAAGCGGGCAGTGAGCGCAACGCAATTAATGTGAGTTAGCTCACTCATTAGGCACCCCAGGCTTTA
CACTTTATGCTTCCGGCTCGTATGTTGTGTGGAATTGTGAGCGGATAACAATTTCACACAGGAAACAGCT
ATGACCATGATTACGCCAAGCTCGAAATTAACCCTCACTAAAGGGAACAAAAGCTGGTACCGGGCCCCCC
CTCGAGGTCGACGGTATCGATAAGCTTTGTTGTATCTCAAAATGAGATATGTCAGTATGACAATACGTCA
CCCTGAACGTTCATAAAACACATATGAAACAACCTTATAACAAAACGAACAACATGAGACAAAACCCGAC
CTTCCCTAGCTGAACTACCCAAAGTATAAATGCCTGAACAATTAGTTTAGATCCGAGATTCCGCGCTTCC
ACCACTTAGTATGATTCATATTTTATATAATATATAAGATAAGTAACATTCCGTGAATTAATCTGATAAA
CTGTTTTGACAACTGGTTACTTCCCTAAGACTGTTTATATTAGGATTGTCAAGACACTCCGGTATTACTC
GAGCCCGTAATACAACACCTGGTAGCGTTAAAGGTTACTAATTGTTCAAACGAACCATCGAAAAGCCGAA
CCTAGCTACACCACACCCCAGTATGAGCTTTATGGATCAAATCCCAGGAGGAGGAAATTATCCAAAACTC
CCAGTAGAATGCCTTCCTAACTTCCCGATCCAACCATCTTTGACCTTCAGAGGTAGAAATGACTCGCATA
AACTGAAAAACTTTATCTCCGAAATAATGTTAAACATGTCTATGATATCTTGGCCGAATGATGCCAGTCG
TATTGTGTACTGCAGAAGACATTTATTAAACCCCGCTGCTCAGTGGGCTAATGACTTTGTACAAGAACAA
GGTATACTTGAAATAACATTCGACACATTCATACAAGGATTATATCAGCATTTCTATAAGCCACCAGATA
TCAATAAAATCTTTAATGCAATCACGCAACTTTCCGAAGCTAAACTTGGTATTGAGCGTCTCAACCAACG
ATTCAGAAAGATTTGGGACAGAATGCCACCAGACTTCATGACCGAAAAAGCTGCCATAATGACATATACT
AGGCTATTGACAAAGGAAACCTATAATATTGTCAGAATGCACAAACCAGAGACATTAAAAGACGCCATGG
AAGAGGCTTACCAGACAACTGCACTAACTGAAAGATTCTTCCCAGGATTCGAACTTGATGCTGATGGAGA
CACTATCATCGGTGCCACAACCCACTTACAAGAAGAATACGACTCTGACTATGATTCAGAAGATAATCTG
ACCCAGAATGGATACGTCCATACCGTAAGGACAAGAAGATCTTACAATAAACCAATGTCAAATCATCGAA
ACAGGAGAAATAACAACCCATCTAGAGAAGAATGTATAAAAAATCGGCTATGCTTCTATTGTAAGAAAGA
GGGACATCGCCTGAACGAATGTAGAGCACGTAAGGCGAGTTCTAACCGATCTTGAACTCGAATCAAAAGA
CCAACAAACTCCTTTTATCAAAACCTTACCAATTGTACACTATATCGCCATCCCCGAGATGGACAATACC
GCCGAAAAAACCATAAAAATACAAAACACGAAAGTAAAAACCCTGTTTGACAGTGGATCACCCACGTCAT
TTATCCGAAGAGATATTGTAGAACTTCTCAAATACGAAATCTACGAGACCCCTCCACTCCGTTTTAGAGG
ATTCGTAGCCACCAAATCCGCCGTTACATCCGAAGCAGTCACCATTGACCTCAAAATCAATGACCTGCAT
ATAACTTTAGCCGCGTACATACTGGATAACATGGACTACCAATTGTTAATTGGAAATCCAATCTTACGCC
GCTACCCGAAAATCCTGCACACAGTACTGAATACCAGAGAGAGCCCCGACTCCTTAAAGCCCAAGACTTA
TCGCTCCGAAACCGTTAATAACGTTAGAACCTACTCCGCTGGTAATCGTGGTAACCCCAGAAACATAAAA
CTGTCTTTTGCCCCCACCATTCTCGAAGCAACTGACCCGAAATCCGCTGGTAATCGTGGTGACTCCAGAA
CCAAAACCCTGTCTCTTGCAACCACTACTCCTGCAGCAATTGACCCGCTTACGACCCTTGATAACCCAGG
TAGTACTCAAAGTACATTTGCGCAATTCCCGATACCTGAAGAAGCGAGCATCCTAGAAGAGGATGGAAAA
TACTCCAACGTTGTCTCAACCATTCAGAGTGTAGAACCTAATGCTACTGATCACAGCAATAAGGACACCT
TTTGCACTTTGCCAGTTTGGTTACAACAGAAGTATAGAGAGATCATACGTAATGATCTCCCACCAAGACC
TGCCGACATTAATAACATCCCCGTAAAACATGATATTGAAATTAAACCTGGCGCAAGACTACCTCGACTA
CAGCCATACCATGTTACAGAAAAGAACGAACAAGAAATCAACAAAATAGTTCAAAAACTGCTCGATAACA
AGTTCATTGTTCCCTCAAAGTCGCCTTGCAGCTCCCCTGTAGTCCTCGTCCCGAAGAAAGACGGTACCTT
CCGACTCTGCGTCGATTACCGCACCCTGAACAAAGCTACCATCTCCGACCCATTCCCATTACCCAGAATC
GACAACCTATTGAGCCGTATTGGAAATGCCCAGATATTTACCACGCTAGATTTGCATAGTGGTTACCACC
AGATCCCGATGGAACCCAAAGACCGCTACAAAACCGCCTTTGTCACACCATCCGGTAAGTATGAATATAC
CGTCATGCCATTTGGCTTAGTCAATGCACCTAGTACATTCGCAAGATACATGGCTGATACATTTAGAGAC
CTGAGATTCGTCAATGTTTACCTTGATGATATATTAATATTCTCCGAATCTCCAGAAGAACATTGGAAAC
ATTTAGACACGGTACTAGAAAGATTAAAGAACGAGAACCTCATTGTTAAGAAGAAAAAATGTAAATTTGC
ATCTGAAGAAACTGAGTTTTTAGGCTATAGTATTGGAATCCAGAAAATAGCTCCACTACAGCACAAATGT
GCAGCAATCCGAGACTTTCCGACGCCTAAAACAGTAAAACAAGCACAGAGATTTTTAGGAATGATTAATT
ACTACAGACGATTCATTCCAAATTGCTCCAAGATTGCACAGCCAATCCAACTGTTTATTTGTGACAAAAG
TCAATGGACAGAAAAACAAGACAAGGCAATTGATAAACTAAAAGACGCCTTGTGTAACTCCCCCGTCCTA
GTACCATTCAACAACAAAGCAAACTACCGACTTACAACAGACGCCTCAAAAGACGGCATTGGTGCTGTTC
TAGAAGAAGTCGACAACAAGAACAAACTTGTTGGTGTCGTCGGTTACTTCTCTAAATCCTTAGAGAGTGC
CCAGAAAAACTATCCTGCTGGCGAATTAGAACTACTTGGAATTATCAAAGCACTCCACCACTTCCGATAT
ATGCTTCACGGAAAGCATTTCACGTTAAGAACAGACCACATTAGTTTGTTATCATTACAAAACAAGAACG
AACCCGCACGACGCGTGCAACGCTGGTTAGATGACCTAGCCACATATGACTTCACCTTAGAATACCTAGC
TGGACCCAAGAACGTTGTCGCAGATGCCATATCCCGTGCCGTATATACTATAACCCCCGAAACATCCCGA
CCTATCGACACAGAAAGCTGGAAATCTTACTACAAATCAGACCCATTATGTAGTGCTGTCTTAATTCATA
TGAAAGAATTGACACAACACAACGTCACACCTGAAGATATGTCAGCCTTCCGTAGTTACCAGAAGAAACT
CGAACTATCAGAGACCTTCCGAAAGAATTATTCCCTAGAAGACGAAATGATCTATTACCAAGACCGACTA
GTAGTACCAATAAAACAACAGAACGCAGTTATGAGACTATATCATGACCATACCTTATTTGGAGGACATT
TTGGTGTAACAGTGACCCTTGCGAAAATCAGCCCAATTTACTATTGGCCAAAATTACAACATTCGATCAT
ACAATACATCAGGACCTGCGTACAATGTCAACTAATAAAATCACACCGACCACGCTTACATGGACTATTA
CAACCACTCCCTATAGCAGAAGGAAGATGGCTTGATATATCAATGGATTTTGTGACAGGATTACCCCCGA
CATCAAATAACTTGAATATGATCCTCGTCGTAGTTGATCGTTTTTCGAAACGCGCTCACTTCATAGCTAC
AAGGAAAACCTTAGACGCAACACAACTAATAGATCTACTCTTTCGATACATTTTTTCATATCATGGTTTT
CCCAGGACAATAACCAGTGATAGAGATGTCCGTATGACCGCCGACAAATATCAAGAACTCACGAAAAGAC
TAGGAATAAAATCGACAATGTCTTCCGCGAACCACCCCCAAACAGATGGACAATCCGAACGAACGATACA
GACATTAAACAGGTTACTAAGAGCCTATGCTTCAACCAATATTCAGAATTGGCATGTATATTTACCACAA
ATCGAATTTGTTTACAATTCTACACCTACTAGAACACTTGGAAAATCACCATTTGAAATTGATTTAGGAT
ATTTACCGAATACCCCTGCTATTAAGTCAGATGACGAAGTCAACGCAAGAAGTTTTACTGCCGTAGAACT
TGCCAAACACCTCAAAGCCCTTACCATCCAAACGAAGGAACAGCTAGAACACGCTCAAATCGAAATGGAA
ACTAATAACAATCAAAGACGTAAACCCTTATTGTTAAACATAGGAGATCACGTATTAGTGCATAGAGATG
CATACTTCAAGAAAGGTGCTTATATGAAAGTACAACAAATATACGTCGGACCATTTCGAGTTGTCAAGAA
AATAAACGATAACGCCTACGAACTAGATTTAAACTCTCACAAGAAAAAGCACAGAGTTATTAATGTACAA
TTCCTGAAAAAGTTTGTATACCGTCCAGACGCGTACCCAAAGAATAAACCAATCAGCTCCACTGAAAGAA
TTAAGAGAGCACACGAAGTTACTGCACTCATAGGAATAGATACTACACACAAAACTTACTTATGTCACAT
GCAAGATGTAGACCCAACACTTTCAGTAGAATACTCAGAAGCTGAATTTTGCCAAATTCCCGAAAGAACA
CGAAGATCAATATTAGCCAACTTTAGACAACTCTACGAAACACAAGACAACCCTGAGAGAGAGGAAGATG
TTGTATCTCAAAATGAGATATGTCAGTATGACAATACGTCACCCGGGATGAGTAAAGGAGAAGAACTTTT
CACTGGAGTTGTCCCAATTCTTGTTGAATTAGATGGTGATGTTAATGGGCACAAATTTTCTGTCAGTGGA
GAGGGTGAAGGTGATGCAACATACGGAAAACTTACCCTTAAATTTATTTGCACTACTGGAAAACTACCTG
TTCCATGGCCAACACTTGTCACTACTTTCACTTATGGTGTTCAATGCTTTTCAAGATACCCAGATCATAT
GAAACGGCATGACTTTTTCAAGAGTGCCATGCCCGAAGGTTATGTACAGGAAAGAACTATATTTTTCAAA
GATGACGGGAACTACAAGACACGTGCTGAAGTCAAGTTTGAAGGTGATACCCTTGTTAATAGAATCGAGT
TAAAAGGTATTGATTTTAAAGAAGATGGAAACATTCTTGGACACAAATTGGAATACAACTATAACTCACA
CAATGTATACATCATGGCAGACAAACAAAAGAATGGAATCAAAGTTAACTTCAAAATTAGACACAACATT
GAAGATGGAAGCGTTCAACTAGCAGACCATTATCAACAAAATACTCCAATTGGCGATGGCCCTGTCCTTT
TACCAGACAACCATTACCTGTCCACACAATCTGCCCTTTCGAAAGATCCCAACGAAAAGAGAGACCACAT
GGTCCTTCTTGAGTTTGTAACAGCTGCTGGGATTACACATGGCATGGATGAACTATACAAATAATAACCC
GGGACGTTCATAAAACACATATGAAACAACCTTATAACAAAACGAACAACATGAGACAAAACCCGACCTT
CCCTAGCTGAACTACCCAAAGTATAAATGCCTGAACAATTAGTTTAGATCCGAGATTCCGCGCTTCCACC
ACTTAGTATGATTCATATTTTATATAATATATAAGATAAGTAACATTCCGTGAATTAATCTGATAAACTG
TTTTGACAACTGGTTACTTCCCTAAGACTGTTTATATTAGGATTGTCAAGACACTCCGGTATTACTCGAG
CCCGTAATACAACAGCGGCCGCCACCGCGGTGGAGCTCCAATTCGCCCTATAGTGAGTCGTATTACAATT
CACTGGCCGTCGTTTTACAACGTCGTGACTGGGAAAACCCTGGCGTTACCCAACTTAATCGCCTTGCAGC
ACATCCCCCTTTCGCCAGCTGGCGTAATAGCGAAGAGGCCCGCACCGATCGCCCTTCCCAACAGTTGCGC
AGCCTGAATGGCGAATGG
[124 nt withheld, positions 9119-9242]
C
[91 nt withheld, positions 9244-9334]
A
[49 nt withheld, positions 9336-9384]
CCTTTGACGTTGGAGTCCACGTTCTTT
[37 nt withheld, positions 9412-9448]
ACCCTATCTCGGTCTATTCTTTTGATTTATAAGGGATTTTGCCGATTTCGGCCTATTGGTTAAAAAATGA
GCTGATTTAACAAAAATTTAACGCGAATTTTAACAAAATATTAACGCTTACAATTTCCTGATGCGGTATT
TTCTCCTTACGCATCTGTGCGGTATTTCACACCGCATAGGGTAATAACTGATATAATTAAATTGAAGCTC
TAATTTGTGAGTTTAGTATACATGCATTTACTTATAATACAGTTTTTTAGTTTTGCTGGCCGCATCTTCT
CAAATATGCTTCCCAGCCTGCTTTTCTGTAACGTTCACCCTCTACCTTAGCATCCCTTCCCTTTGCAAAT
AGTCCTCTTCCAACAATAATAATGTCAGATCCTGTAGAGACCACATCATCCACGGTTCTATACTGTTGAC
CCAATGCGTCTCCCTTGTCATCTAAACCCACACCGGGTGTCATAATCAACCAATCGTAACCTTCATCTCT
TCCACCCATGTCTCTTTGAGCAATAAAGCCGATAACAAAATCTTTGTCGCTCTTCGCAATGTCAACAGTA
CCCTTAGTATATTCTCCAGTAGATAGGGAGCCCTTGCATGACAATTCTGCTAACATCAAAAGGCCTCTAG
GTTCCTTTGTTACTTCTTCTGCCGCCTGCTTCAAACCGCTAACAATACCTGGGCCCACCACACCGTGTGC
ATTCGTAATGTCTGCCCATTCTGCTATTCTGTATACACCCGCAGAGTACTGCAATTTGACTGTATTACCA
ATGTCAGCAAATTTTCTGTCTTCGAAGAGTAAAAAATTGTACTTGGCGGATAATGCCTTTAGCGGCTTAA
CTGTGCCCTCCATGGAAAAATCAGTCAAGATATCCACATGTGTTTTTAGTAAACAAATTTTGGGACCTAA
TGCTTCAACTAACTCCAGTAATTCCTTGGTGGTACGAACATCCAATGAAGCACACAAGTTTGTTTGCTTT
TCGTGCATGATATTAAATAGCTTGGCAGCAACAGGACTAGGATGAGTAGCAGCACGTTCCTTATATGTAG
CTTTCGACATGATTTATCTTCGTTTCCTGCAGGTTTTTGTTCTGTGCAGTTGGGTTAAGAATACTGGGCA
ATTTCATGTTTCTTCAACACTACATATGCGTATATATACCAATCTAAGTCTGTGCTCCTTCCTTCGTTCT
TCCTTCTGTTCGGAGATTACCGAATCAAAAAAATTTCAAGGAAACCGAAATCAAAAAAAAGAATAAAAAA
AAAATGATGAATTGAAAAGGTGGTATGGTGCACTCTCAGTACAATCTGCTCTGATGCCGCATAGTTAAGC
CAGCCCCGACACCCGCCAACACCCGCTGACGCGCCCTGACGGGCTTGTCTGCTCCCGGCATCCGCTTACA
GACAAGCTGTGACCGTCTCCGGGAGCTGCATGTGTCAGAGGTTTTCACCGTCATCACCGAAACGCGCGA
Features (pLannotate 1.2.2; 22 found; start..end, strand, type, name):
     69..572     -  misc_feature   CEN/ARS: S. cerevisiae CEN6 centromere fused to an autonomously replicating sequence
    609..713     +  promoter       AmpR promoter: bla
    714..1574    +  CDS            AmpR: β-lactamase; bla; confers resistance to ampicillin, carbenicillin, and related antibiotics
   1745..2333    +  rep_origin     ori: high-copy-number ColE1/pMB1/pBR322/pUC origin of replication
   2516..2608    +  CDS            lacI (fragment): lac repressor; lacI; The lac repressor binds to the lac operator to inhibit transcription in E. coli. This inhibition can be relieved by adding lactose or isopropyl-β-D-thiogalactopyranoside (IPTG).
   2621..2642    +  protein_bind   CAP binding site: CAP binding activates transcription in the presence of cAMP. E. coli catabolite activator protein
   2657..2687    +  promoter       lac promoter: promoter for the E. coli lac operon
   2691..2713    +  protein_bind   lac operator (fragment): The lac repressor binds to the lac operator to inhibit transcription in E. coli. This inhibition can be relieved by adding lactose or isopropyl-β-D-thiogalactopyranoside (IPTG). lac repressor encoded by lacI
   2756..2774    +  promoter       T3 promoter: promoter for bacteriophage T3 RNA polymerase
   2786..2827    -  misc_feature   MCS (fragment): pBluescript multiple cloning site
   3243..4112    +  CDS            TY3A-G: YG31A_YEAST - Also known as YGRWTy3-1 GAG. Experimental evidence at protein level: Swiss-Prot protein existence level 1. Nucleocapsid protein p9 (NC) forms the nucleocore that coats the retro-elements dimeric RNA. Binds these RNAs through its zinc fingers (By similarity). Promotes primer tRNA(i)-Met annealing to the multipartite primer-binding site (PBS), dimerization of Ty3 RNA and initiation of reverse transcription. From Saccharomyces cerevisiae (strain ATCC 204508 / S288c) (Baker's yeast).
   4099..7884    +  CDS            TY3B-G (fragment): YG31B_YEAST - Also known as YGRWTy3-1 POL. Experimental evidence at protein level: Swiss-Prot protein existence level 1. Integrase (IN) targets the VLP to the nucleus, where a subparticle preintegration complex (PIC) containing at least integrase and the newly synthesized dsDNA copy of the retrotransposon must transit the nuclear membrane. Once in the nucleus, integrase performs the integration of the dsDNA into the host genome. From Saccharomyces cerevisiae (strain ATCC 204508 / S288c) (Baker's yeast).
   7888..8603    +  CDS            GFP (fragment): Aequoria victoria green fluorescent protein
   8904..8928    -  misc_feature   MCS (fragment): pBluescript multiple cloning site
   8937..8955    -  promoter       T7 promoter: promoter for bacteriophage T7 RNA polymerase
   8958..9115    +  CDS            lacZα (fragment): LacZα fragment of β-galactosidase; lacZ fragment
   9119..9547    +  rep_origin     f1 ori (sequence partly withheld): f1 bacteriophage origin of replication; arrow indicates direction of (+) strand synthesis
   9575..9626    -  misc_feature   bom (fragment): basis of mobility region from pBR322
   9705..10508   -  CDS            URA3: orotidine-5'-phosphate decarboxylase, required for uracil biosynthesis; S. cerevisiae URA3; yeast auxotrophic marker, counterselectable with 5-fluoroorotic acid (5-FOA)
  10509..10724   -  promoter       URA3 promoter: S. cerevisiae URA3
  10732..10781   -  misc_feature   bom (fragment): basis of mobility region from pBR322
  10883..1       -  CDS            rop (fragment) (across the origin): Rop protein, which maintains plasmids at low copy number; rop
