>Addgene plasmid #113395 | pNB2176 | analyzer sequence | sequence record 213924
GACGAAAGGGCCTCGTGATACGCCTATTTTTATAGGTTAATGTCATGATAATAATGGTTTCTTAGGACGG
ATCGCTTGCCTGTAACTATTTTTATGTTTTGTATTTGGATTTTAGAAAGTAAATAAAGAAGGTAGAAGAG
TTACGGAATGAAGAAAAAAAAATAAACAAAGGTTTAAAAAATTTCAACAAAAAGCGTACTTTACATATAT
ATTTATTAGACAAGAAAAGCAGATTAAATAGATATACATTCGATTAACGATAAGTAAAATGTAAAATCAC
AGGATTTTCGTGTGTGGTCTTCTACACAGACAAGATGAAACAATTCGGCATTAATACCTGAGAGCAGGAA
GAGCAAGATAAAAGGTAGTATTTGTTGGCGATCCCCCTAGAGTCTTTTACATCTTCGGAAAACAAAAACT
ATTTTTTCTTTAATTTCTTTTTTTACTTTCTATTTTTAATTTATATATTTATATTAAAAAATTTAAATTA
TAATTATTTTTATAGCACGTGATGAAAAGGACCCAGGTGGCACTTTTCGGGGAAATGTGCGCGGAACCCC
TATTTGTTTATTTTTCTAAATACATTCAAATATGTATCCGCTCATGAGACAATAACCCTGATAAATGCTT
CAATAATATTGAAAAAGGAAGAGTATGAGTATTCAACATTTCCGTGTCGCCCTTATTCCCTTTTTTGCGG
CATTTTGCCTTCCTGTTTTTGCTCACCCAGAAACGCTGGTGAAAGTAAAAGATGCTGAAGATCAGTTGGG
TGCACGAGTGGGTTACATCGAACTGGATCTCAACAGCGGTAAGATCCTTGAGAGTTTTCGCCCCGAAGAA
CGTTTTCCAATGATGAGCACTTTTAAAGTTCTGCTATGTGGCGCGGTATTATCCCGTATTGACGCCGGGC
AAGAGCAACTCGGTCGCCGCATACACTATTCTCAGAATGACTTGGTTGAGTACTCACCAGTCACAGAAAA
GCATCTTACGGATGGCATGACAGTAAGAGAATTATGCAGTGCTGCCATAACCATGAGTGATAACACTGCG
GCCAACTTACTTCTGACAACGATCGGAGGACCGAAGGAGCTAACCGCTTTTTTTCACAACATGGGGGATC
ATGTAACTCGCCTTGATCGTTGGGAACCGGAGCTGAATGAAGCCATACCAAACGACGAGCGTGACACCAC
GATGCCTGTAGCAATGGCAACAACGTTGCGCAAACTATTAACTGGCGAACTACTTACTCTAGCTTCCCGG
CAACAATTAATAGACTGGATGGAGGCGGATAAAGTTGCAGGACCACTTCTGCGCTCGGCCCTTCCGGCTG
GCTGGTTTATTGCTGATAAATCTGGAGCCGGTGAGCGTGGGTCTCGCGGTATCATTGCAGCACTGGGGCC
AGATGGTAAGCCCTCCCGTATCGTAGTTATCTACACGACGGGCAGTCAGGCAACTATGGATGAACGAAAT
AGACAGATCGCTGAGATAGGTGCCTCACTGATTAAGCATTGGTAACTGTCAGACCAAGTTTACTCATATA
TACTTTAGATTGATTTAAAACTTCATTTTTAATTTAAAAGGATCTAGGTGAAGATCCTTTTTGATAATCT
CATGACCAAAATCCCTTAACGTGAGTTTTCGTTCCACTGAGCGTCAGACCCCGTAGAAAAGATCAAAGGA
TCTTCTTGAGATCCTTTTTTTCTGCGCGTAATCTGCTGCTTGCAAACAAAAAAACCACCGCTACCAGCGG
TGGTTTGTTTGCCGGATCAAGAGCTACCAACTCTTTTTCCGAAGGTAACTGGCTTCAGCAGAGCGCAGAT
ACCAAATACTGTCCTTCTAGTGTAGCCGTAGTTAGGCCACCACTTCAAGAACTCTGTAGCACCGCCTACA
TACCTCGCTCTGCTAATCCTGTTACCAGTGGCTGCTGCCAGTGGCGATAAGTCGTGTCTTACCGGGTTGG
ACTCAAGACGATAGTTACCGGATAAGGCGCAGCGGTCGGGCTGAACGGGGGGTTCGTGCACACAGCCCAG
CTTGGAGCGAACGACCTACACCGAACTGAGATACCTACAGCGTGAGCATTGAGAAAGCGCCACGCTTCCC
GAAGGGAGAAAGGCGGACAGGTATCCGGTAAGCGGCAGGGTCGGAACAGGAGAGCGCACGAGGGAGCTTC
CAGGGGGGAACGCCTGGTATCTTTATAGTCCTGTCGGGTTTCGCCACCTCTGACTTGAGCGTCGATTTTT
GTGATGCTCGTCAGGGGGGCCGAGCCTATGGAAAAACGCCAGCAACGCGGCCTTTTTACGGTTCCTGGCC
TTTTGCTGGCCTTTTGCTCACATGTTCTTTCCTGCGTTATCCCCTGATTCTGTGGATAACCGTATTACCG
CCTTTGAGTGAGCTGATACCGCTCGCCGCAGCCGAACGACCGAGCGCAGCGAGTCAGTGAGCGAGGAAGC
GGAAGAGCGCCCAATACGCAAACCGCCTCTCCCCGCGCGTTGGCCGATTCATTAATGCAGCTGGCACGAC
AGGTTTCCCGACTGGAAAGCGGGCAGTGAGCGCAACGCAATTAATGTGAGTTACCTCACTCATTAGGCAC
CCCAGGCTTTACACTTTATGCTTCCGGCTCCTATGTTGTGTGGAATTGTGAGCGGATAACAATTTCACAC
AGGAAACAGCTATGACCATGATTACGCCAAGCTCGGAATTAACCCTCACTAAAGGGAACAAAAGCTGGGT
ACCGGGCCCCCCCTCGAGGTCGACGGTATCGATAAGCTTTGTTGTATCTCAAAATGAGATATGTCAGTAT
GACAATACGTCACCCTGAACGTTCATAAAACACATATGAAACAACCTTATAACAAAACGAACAACATGAG
ACAAAACCCGACCTTCCCTAGCTGAACTACCCAAAGTATAAATGCCTGAACAATTAGTTTAGATCCGAGA
TTCCGCGCTTCCACCACTTAGTATGATTCATATTTTATATAATATATAAGATAAGTAACATTCCGTGAAT
TAATCTGATAAACTGTTTTGACAACTGGTTACTTCCCTAAGACTGTTTATATTAGGATTGTCAAGACACT
CCGGTATTACTCGAGCCCGTAATACAACACCTGGTAGCGTTAAAGGTTACTAATTGTTCAAACGAACCAT
CGAAAAGCCGAACCTAGCTACACCACACCCCAGTATGAGCTTTATGGATCAAATCCCAGGAGGAGGAAAT
TATCCAAAACTCCCAGTAGAATGCCTTCCTAACTTCCCGATCCAACCATCTTTGACCTTCAGAGGTAGAA
ATGACTCGCATAAACTGAAAAACTTTATCTCCGAAATAATGTTAAACATGTCTATGATATCTTGGCCGAA
TGATGCCAGTCGTATTGTGTACTGCAGAAGACATTTATTAAACCCCGCTGCTCAGTGGGCTAATGACTTT
GTACAAGAACAAGGTATACTTGAAATAACATTCGACACATTCATACAAGGATTATATCAGCATTTCTATA
AGCCACCAGATATCAATAAAATCTTTAATGCAATCACGCAACTTTCCGAAGCTAAACTTGGTATTGAGCG
TCTCAACCAACGATTCAGAAAGATTTGGGACAGAATGCCACCAGACTTCATGACCGAAAAAGCTGCCATA
ATGACATATACTAGGCTATTGACAAAGGAAACCTATAATATTGTCAGAATGCACAAACCAGAGACATTAA
AAGACGCCATGGAAGAGGCTTACCAGACAACTGCACTAACTGAAAGATTCTTCCCAGGATTCGAACTTGA
TGCTGATGGAGACACTATCATCGGTGCCACAACCCACTTACAAGAAGAATACGACTCTGACTATGATTCA
GAAGATAATCTGACCCAGAATGGATACGTCCATACCGTAAGGACAAGAAGATCTTACAATAAACCAATGT
CAAATCATCGAAACAGGAGAAATAACAACCCATCTAGAGAAGAATGTATAAAAAATCGGCTATGCTTCTA
TTGTAAGAAAGAGGGACATCGCCTGAACGAATGTAGAGCACGTAAGGCGAGTTCTAACCGATCTTGAACT
CGAATCAAAAGACCAACAAACTCCTTTTATCAAAACCTTACCAATTGTACACTATATCGCCATCCCCGAG
ATGGACAATACCGCCGAAAAAACCATAAAAATACAAAACACGAAAGTAAAAACCCTGTTTGACAGTGGAT
CACCCACGTCATTTATCCGAAGAGATATTGTAGAACTTCTCAAATACGAAATCTACGAGACCCCTCCACT
CCGTTTTAGAGGATTCGTAGCCACCAAATCCGCCGTTACATCCGAAGCAGTCACCATTGACCTCAAAATC
AATGACCTGCATATAACTTTAGCCGCGTACATACTGGATAACATGGACTACCAATTGTTAATTGGAAATC
CAATCTTACGCCGCTACCCGAAAATCCTGCACACAGTACTGAATACCAGAGAGAGCCCCGACTCCTTAAA
GCCCAAGACTTATCGCTCCGAAACCGTTAATAACGTTAGAACCTACTCCGCTGGTAATCGTGGTAACCCC
AGAAACATAAAACTGTCTTTTGCCCCCACCATTCTCGAAGCAACTGACCCGAAATCCGCTGGTAATCGTG
GTGACTCCAGAACCAAAACCCTGTCTCTTGCAACCACTACTCCTGCAGCAATTGACCCGCTTACGACCCT
TGATAACCCAGGTAGTACTCAAAGTACATTTGCGCAATTCCCGATACCTGAAGAAGCGAGCATCCTAGAA
GAGGATGGAAAATACTCCAACGTTGTCTCAACCATTCAGAGTGTAGAACCTAATGCTACTGATCACAGCA
ATAAGGACACCTTTTGCACTTTGCCAGTTTGGTTACAACAGAAGTATAGAGAGATCATACGTAATGATCT
CCCACCAAGACCTGCCGACATTAATAACATCCCCGTAAAACATGATATTGAAATTAAACCTGGCGCAAGA
CTACCTCGACTACAGCCATACCATGTTACAGAAAAGAACGAACAAGAAATCAACAAAATAGTTCAAAAAC
TGCTCGATAACAAGTTCATTGTTCCCTCAAAGTCGCCTTGCAGCTCCCCTGTAGTCCTCGTCCCGAAGAA
AGACGGTACCTTCCGACTCTGCGTCGATTACCGCACCCTGAACAAAGCTACCATCTCCGACCCATTCCCA
TTACCCAGAATCGACAACCTATTGAGCCGTATTGGAAATGCCCAGATATTTACCACGCTAGATTTGCATA
GTGGTTACCACCAGATCCCGATGGAACCCAAAGACCGCTACAAAACCGCCTTTGTCACACCATCCGGTAA
GTATGAATATACCGTCATGCCATTTGGCTTAGTCAATGCACCTAGTACATTCGCAAGATACATGGCTGAT
ACATTTAGAGACCTGAGATTCGTCAATGTTTACCTTGATGATATATTAATATTCTCCGAATCTCCAGAAG
AACATTGGAAACATTTAGACACGGTACTAGAAAGATTAAAGAACGAGAACCTCATTGTTAAGAAGAAAAA
ATGTAAATTTGCATCTGAAGAAACTGAGTTTTTAGGCTATAGTATTGGAATCCAGAAAATAGCTCCACTA
CAGCACAAATGTGCAGCAATCCGAGACTTTCCGACGCCTAAAACAGTAAAACAAGCACAGAGATTTTTAG
GAATGATTAATTACTACAGACGATTCATTCCAAATTGCTCCAAGATTGCACAGCCAATCCAACTGTTTAT
TTGTGACAAAAGTCAATGGACAGAAAAACAAGACAAGGCAATTGATAAACTAAAAGACGCCTTGTGTAAC
TCCCCCGTCCTAGTACCATTCAACAACAAAGCAAACTACCGACTTACAACAGACGCCTCAAAAGACGGCA
TTGGTGCTGTTCTAGAAGAAGTCGACAACAAGAACAAACTTGTTGGTGTCGTCGGTTACTTCTCTAAATC
CTTAGAGAGTGCCCAGAAAAACTATCCTGCTGGCGAATTAGAACTACTTGGAATTATCAAAGCACTCCAC
CACTTCCGATATATGCTTCACGGAAAGCATTTCACGTTAAGAACAGACCACATTAGTTTGTTATCATTAC
AAAACAAGAACGAACCCGACGAACGCGTGCAACGCTGGTTAGATGACCTAGCCACATATGACTTCACCTT
AGAATACCTAGCTGGACCCAAGAACGTTGTCGCAGATGCCATATCCCGTGCCGTATATACTATAACCCCC
GAAACATCCCGACCTATCGACACAGAAAGCTGGAAATCTTACTACAAATCAGACCCATTATGTAGTGCTG
TCTTAATTCATATGAAAGAATTGACACAACACAACGTCACACCTGAAGATATGTCAGCCTTCCGTAGTTA
CCAGAAGAAACTCGAACTATCAGAGACCTTCCGAAAGAATTATTCCCTAGAAGACGAAATGATCTATTAC
CAAGACCGACTAGTAGTACCAATAAAACAACAGAACGCAGTTATGAGACTATATCATGACCATACCTTAT
TTGGAGGACATTTTGGTGTAACAGTGACCCTTGCGAAAATCAGCCCAATTTACTATTGGCCAAAATTACA
ACATTCGATCATACAATACATCAGGACCTGCGTACAATGTCAACTAATAAAATCACACCGACCACGCTTA
CATGGACTATTACAACCACTCCCTATAGCAGAAGGAAGATGGCTTGATATATCAATGGATTTTGTGACAG
GATTACCCCCGACATCAAATAACTTGAATATGATCCTCGTCGTAGTTGATCGTTTTTCGAAACGCGCTCA
CTTCATAGCTACAAGGAAAACCTTAGACGCAACACAACTAATAGATCTACTCTTTCGATACATTTTTTCA
TATCATGGTTTTCCCAGGACAATAACCAGTGATAGAGATGTCCGTATGACCGCCGACAAATATCAAGAAC
TCACGAAAAGACTAGGAATAAAATCGACAATGTCTTCCGCGAACCACCCCCAAACAGATGGACAATCCGA
ACGAACGATACAGACATTAAACAGGTTACTAAGAGCCTATGCTTCAACCAATATTCAGAATTGGCATGTA
TATTTACCACAAATCGAATTTGTTTACAATTCTACACCTACTAGAACACTTGGAAAATCACCATTTGAAA
TTGATTTAGGATATTTACCGAATACCCCTGCTATTAAGTCAGATGACGAAGTCAACGCAAGAAGTTTTAC
TGCCGTAGAACTTGCCAAACACCTCAAAGCCCTTACCATCCAAACGAAGGAACAGCTAGAACACGCTCAA
ATCGAAATGGAAACTAATAACAATCAAAGACGTAAACCCTTATTGTTAAACATAGGAGATCACGTATTAG
TGCATAGAGATGCATACTTCAAGAAAGGTGCTTATATGAAAGTACAACAAATATACGTCGGACCATTTCG
AGTTGTCAAGAAAATAAACGATAACGCCTACGAACTAGATTTAAACTCTCACAAGAAAAAGCACAGAGTT
ATTAATGTACAATTCCTGAAAAAGTTTGTATACCGTCCAGACGCGTACCCAAAGAATAAACCAATCAGCT
CCACTGAAAGAATTAAGAGAGCACACGAAGTTACTGCACTCATAGGAATAGATACTACACACAAAACTTA
CTTATGTCACATGCAAGATGTAGACCCAACACTTTCAGTAGAATACTCAGAAGCTGAATTTTGCCAAATT
CCCGAAAGAACACGAAGATCAATATTAGCCAACTTTAGACAACTCTACGAAACACAAGACAACCCTGAGA
GAGAGGAAGATGTTGTATCTCAAAATGAGATATGTCAGTATGACAATACGTCACCCGGGATGAGTAAAGG
AGAAGAACTTTTCACTGGAGTTGTCCCAATTCTTGTTGAATTAGATGGTGATGTTAATGGGCACAAATTT
TCTGTCAGTGGAGAGGGTGAAGGTGATGCAACATACGGAAAACTTACCCTTAAATTTATTTGCACTACTG
GAAAACTACCTGTTCCATGGCCAACACTTGTCACTACTTTCACTTATGGTGTTCAATGCTTTTCAAGATA
CCCAGATCATATGAAACAGCATGACTTTTTCAAGAGTGCCATGCCCGAAGGTTATGTACAGGAAAGAACT
ATATTTTTCAAAGATGACGGGAACTACAAGACACGTGCTGAAGTCAAGTTTGAAGGTGATACCCTTGTTA
ATAGAATCGAGTTAAAAGGTATTGATTTTAAAGAAGATGGAAACATTCTTGGACACAAATTGGAATACAA
CTATAACTCACACAATGTATACATCATGGCAGACAAACAAAAGAATGGAATCAAAGTTAACTTCAAAATT
AGACACAACATTGAAGATGGAAGCGTTCAACTAGCAGACCATTATCAACAAAATACTCCAATTGGCGATG
GCCCTGTCCTTTTACCAGACAACCATTACCTGTCCACACAATCTGCCCTTTCGAAAGATCCCAACGAAAA
GAGAGACCACATGGTCCTTCTTGAGTTTGTAACAGCTGCTGGGATTACACATGGCATGGATGAACTATAC
AAATAATAACCCGGGACGTTCATAAAACACATATGAAACAACCTTATAACAAAACGAACAACATGAGACA
AAACCCGACCTTCCCTAGCTGAACTACCCAAAGTATAAATGCCTGAACAATTAGTTTAGATCCGAGATTC
CGCGCTTCCACCACTTAGTATGATTCATATTTTATATAATATATAAGATAAGTAACATTCCGTGAATTAA
TCTGATAAACTGTTTTGACAACTGGTTACTTCCCTAAGACTGTTTATATTAGGATTGTCAAGACACTCCG
GTATTACTCGAGCCCGTAATACAACAGCGGCCGCCACCGCGGTGGAGCTCCAATTCGCCCTATAGTGAGT
CGTATTACAATTCACTGGCCGTCGTTTTACAACGTCGTGACTGGGAAAACCCTGGCGTTACCCAACTTAA
TCGCCTTGCAGCACATCCCCCCTTCGCCAGCTGGCGTAATAGCGAAGAGGCCCGCACCGATCGCCCTTCC
CAACAGTTGCGCAGCCTGAATGGCGAATGGCGCG
[124 nt withheld, positions 9065-9188]
C
[91 nt withheld, positions 9190-9280]
A
[49 nt withheld, positions 9282-9330]
CCTTTGACGTTGGAGTCCACGTTCTTT
[37 nt withheld, positions 9358-9394]
ACCCTATCTCGGTCTATTCTTTTGATTTATAAGGGATTTTGCCGATTTCGGCCTATTGGTTAAAAAATGA
GCTGATTTAACAAAAATTTAACGCGAATTTTAACAAAATATTAACGTTTACAATTTCCTGATGCGGTATT
TTCTCCTTACGCATCTGTGCGGTATTTCACACCGCAGGGTAATAACTGATATAATTAAATTGAAGCTCTA
ATTTGTGAGTTTAGTATACATGCATTTACTTATAATACAGTTTTTTAGTTTTGCTGGCCGCATCTTCTCA
AATATGCTTCCCAGCCTGCTTTTCTGTAACGTTCACCCTCTACCTTAGCATCCCTTCCCTTTGCAAATAG
TCCTCTTCCAACAATAATAATGTCAGATCCTGTAGAGACCACATCATCCACGGTTCTATACTGTTGACCC
AATGCGTCTCCCTTGTCATCTAAACCCACACCGGGTGTCATAATCAACCAATCGTAACCTTCATCTCTTC
CACCCATGTCTCTTTGAGCAATAAAGCCGATAACAAAATCTTTGTCGCTCTTCGCAATGTCAACAGTACC
CTTAGTATATTCTCCAGTAGATAGGGAGCCCTTGCATGACAATTCTGCTAACATCAAAAGGCCTCTAGGT
TCCTTTGTTACTTCTTCTGCCGCCTGCTTCAAACCGCTAACAATACCTGGGCCCACCACACCGTGTGCAT
TCGTAATGTCTGCCCATTCTGCTATTCTGTATACACCCGCAGAGTACTGCAATTTGACTGTATTACCAAT
GTCAGCAAATTTTCTGTCTTCGAAGAGTAAAAAATTGTACTTGGCGGATAATGCCTTTAGCGGCTTAACT
GTGCCCTCCATGGAAAAATCAGTCAAGATATCCACATGTGTTTTTAGTAAACAAATTTTGGGACCTAATG
CTTCAACTAACTCCAGTAATTCCTTGGTGGTACGAACATCCAATGAAGCACACAAGTTTGTTTGCTTTTC
GTGCATGATATTAAATAGCTTGGCAGCAACAGGACTAGGATGAGTAGCAGCACGTTCCTTATATGTAGCT
TTCGACATGATTTATCTTCGTTTCCTGCAGGTTTTTGTTCTGTGCAGTTGGGTTAAGAATACTGGGCAAT
TTCATGTTTCTTCAACACTACATATGCGTATATATACCAATCTAAGTCTGTGCTCCTTCCTTCGTTCTTC
CTTCTGTTCGGAGATTACCGAATCAAAAAAATTTCAAAGAAACCGAAATCAAAAAAAAGAATAAAAAAAA
AATGATGAATTGAATTGAAAAGCGTGGTGCACTCTCAGTACAATCTGCTCTGATGCCGCATAGTTAAGCC
AGCCCCGACACCCGCCAACACCCGCTGACGCGCCCTGACGGGCTTGTCTGCTCCCGGCATCCGCTTACAG
ACAAGCTGTGACCGTCTCCGGGAGCTGCATGTGTCAGAGGTTTTCACCGTCATCACCGAAACGCGCGA
Features (pLannotate 1.2.2; 23 found; start..end, strand, type, name):
     70..87      -  misc_feature   CEN/ARS (fragment): S. cerevisiae CEN6 centromere fused to an autonomously replicating sequence
     87..513     -  misc_feature   CEN/ARS (fragment): S. cerevisiae CEN6 centromere fused to an autonomously replicating sequence
    550..654     +  promoter       AmpR promoter: bla
    655..1515    +  CDS            AmpR: β-lactamase; bla; confers resistance to ampicillin, carbenicillin, and related antibiotics
   1686..2274    +  rep_origin     ori: high-copy-number ColE1/pMB1/pBR322/pUC origin of replication
   2457..2549    +  CDS            lacI (fragment): lac repressor; lacI; The lac repressor binds to the lac operator to inhibit transcription in E. coli. This inhibition can be relieved by adding lactose or isopropyl-β-D-thiogalactopyranoside (IPTG).
   2562..2583    +  protein_bind   CAP binding site: CAP binding activates transcription in the presence of cAMP. E. coli catabolite activator protein
   2598..2628    +  promoter       lac promoter: promoter for the E. coli lac operon
   2632..2654    +  protein_bind   lac operator (fragment): The lac repressor binds to the lac operator to inhibit transcription in E. coli. This inhibition can be relieved by adding lactose or isopropyl-β-D-thiogalactopyranoside (IPTG). lac repressor encoded by lacI
   2697..2715    +  promoter       T3 promoter: promoter for bacteriophage T3 RNA polymerase
   2728..2769    -  misc_feature   MCS (fragment): pBluescript multiple cloning site
   3185..4054    +  CDS            TY3A-G: YG31A_YEAST - Also known as YGRWTy3-1 GAG. Experimental evidence at protein level: Swiss-Prot protein existence level 1. Nucleocapsid protein p9 (NC) forms the nucleocore that coats the retro-elements dimeric RNA. Binds these RNAs through its zinc fingers (By similarity). Promotes primer tRNA(i)-Met annealing to the multipartite primer-binding site (PBS), dimerization of Ty3 RNA and initiation of reverse transcription. From Saccharomyces cerevisiae (strain ATCC 204508 / S288c) (Baker's yeast).
   4041..7826    +  CDS            TY3B-G (fragment): YG31B_YEAST - Also known as YGRWTy3-1 POL. Experimental evidence at protein level: Swiss-Prot protein existence level 1. Integrase (IN) targets the VLP to the nucleus, where a subparticle preintegration complex (PIC) containing at least integrase and the newly synthesized dsDNA copy of the retrotransposon must transit the nuclear membrane. Once in the nucleus, integrase performs the integration of the dsDNA into the host genome. From Saccharomyces cerevisiae (strain ATCC 204508 / S288c) (Baker's yeast).
   7830..8543    +  CDS            GFP (S65T): GFP (S65T) is a basic (constitutively fluorescent) green fluorescent protein published in 1995, derived from Aequorea victoria.
   8846..8870    -  misc_feature   MCS (fragment): pBluescript multiple cloning site
   8879..8897    -  promoter       T7 promoter: promoter for bacteriophage T7 RNA polymerase
   8900..9057    +  CDS            lacZα (fragment): LacZα fragment of β-galactosidase; lacZ fragment
   9065..9520    +  rep_origin     f1 ori (sequence partly withheld): f1 bacteriophage origin of replication; arrow indicates direction of (+) strand synthesis
   9521..9570    -  misc_feature   bom (fragment): basis of mobility region from pBR322
   9649..10452   -  CDS            URA3: orotidine-5'-phosphate decarboxylase, required for uracil biosynthesis; S. cerevisiae URA3; yeast auxotrophic marker, counterselectable with 5-fluoroorotic acid (5-FOA)
  10453..10668   -  promoter       URA3 promoter: S. cerevisiae URA3
  10679..10726   -  misc_feature   bom (fragment): basis of mobility region from pBR322
  10828..1       -  CDS            rop (fragment) (across the origin): Rop protein, which maintains plasmids at low copy number; rop
