[The description below was written by a language model from this plasmid's Addgene catalogue record and pLannotate feature annotations shown in this document.]
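Description:
pNB2176 is a yeast expression plasmid carrying the Saccharomyces cerevisiae Ty3 retrotransposon with green fluorescent protein fused to the C-terminus of integrase (Ty3 IN-GFP). It is a shuttle vector. In E. coli it is maintained at high copy through a ColE1/pUC-type origin and selected with ampicillin via β-lactamase, and an f1 origin is also present. In yeast it is selected by URA3 complementation of uracil auxotrophy, a marker that can be counterselected with 5-FOA.

The catalogue lists the backbone as pYES2.0, but both annotated sequence records show a CEN6/ARS element instead of a 2μ origin. They also show pBluescript-style features flanking the insert: T3 and T7 promoters, MCS fragments, lac promoter/operator and a lacZα fragment. This architecture resembles a low-copy centromeric yeast shuttle vector, so the backbone designation should be treated with caution. The two sequence records (10,917 and 10,862 nt) differ slightly in length but have the same feature layout.

The payload comprises the Ty3 GAG open reading frame (TY3A) followed by the overlapping POL reading frame (TY3B). POL encodes integrase among its products and runs almost directly into a GFP coding sequence, which one record identifies as the S65T variant. No yeast promoter is annotated upstream of GAG. The stated purpose describes expression as alpha-factor inducible, which fits control by native Ty3 regulatory sequences in the unannotated region before GAG, although the record does not say this explicitly. Judging from the associated publication title, the construct serves to visualise integrase-tagged Ty3 proteins and virus-like particle assembly in living yeast, including their association with P-body components.
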