Addgene plasmid #113395: pNB2176
Purpose: Ty3-IN-GFP; alpha factor inducible
Depositing lab: Suzanne Sandmeyer. Depositing organization: University of California, Irvine. Publication: Virus-like particles of the Ty3 retrotransposon assemble in association with P-body components. Beliakova-Bethell N, Beckham C, Giddings TH Jr, Winey M, Parker R, Sandmeyer S. RNA. 2006 Jan;12(1):94-101. doi: 10.1261/rna.2264806. PubMed 16373495.
Backbone
  Vector backbone: pYES2.0
  Total vector size (bp): 10862
  Vector type: Yeast Expression
  Selectable markers: URA3
Growth in bacteria
  Bacterial resistance: Ampicillin, 100 μg/mL
  Growth temperature: 37°C
  Growth strain: DH5alpha
  Copy number: High Copy
Gene/Insert
  Gene/Insert name: Ty3 with integrase-green fluorescent protein (alt name: Ty3 IN-GFP)
  Species: S. cerevisiae (budding yeast)
  Tag / fusion protein: IN-GFP (C terminal on insert)
Terms and licenses: Academic/Nonprofit Terms; Industry Terms: Not Available to Industry
How to cite: pNB2176 was a gift from Suzanne Sandmeyer (Addgene plasmid # 113395 ; http://n2t.net/addgene:113395 ; RRID:Addgene_113395)
